>Addgene plasmid | pgk-ATG-frt Sequencing Result | analyzer sequence | sequence record 220743
CTAAATTGTAAGCGTTAATATTTTGTTAAAATTCGCGTTAAATTTTTGTTAAATCAGCTCATTTTTTAAC
CAATAGGCCGAAATCGGCAAAATCCCTTATAAATCAAAAGAATAGACCGAGATAGGGT
[37 nt withheld, positions 129-165]
AAAGAACGTGGACTCCAACGTCAAAGG
[49 nt withheld, positions 193-241]
T
[91 nt withheld, positions 243-333]
G
[124 nt withheld, positions 335-458]
CCCATTCGCCATTCAGGCTGCGCAACTGTTGGGAAGGGCGATCGGTGCGGGCCTCTTCGCTATTACGCCA
GCTGGCGAAAGGGGGATGTGCTGCAAGGCGATTAAGTTGGGTAACGCCAGGGTTTTCCCAGTCACGACGT
TGTAAAACGACGGCCAGTGAATTGTAATACGACTCACTATAGGGCGAATTGGAGCTCCACCGCGGTGGCG
GCCGCTCTAGAACTAGTGGATCCCCCGGGCTGCAGGAATTAATTCGTCGACCTCGAAATTCTACCGGGTA
GGGGAGGCGCTTTTCCCAAGGCAGTCTGGAGCATGCGCTTTAGCAGCCCCGCTGGGCACTTGGCGCTACA
CAAGTGGCCTCTGGCCTCGCACACATTCCACATCCACCGGTAGGCGCCAACCGGCTCCGTTCTTTGGTGG
CCCCTTCGCGCCACCTTCTACTCCTCCCCTAGTCAGGAAGTTCCCCCCCGCCCCGCAGCTCGCGTCGTGC
AGGACGTGACAAATGGAAGTAGCACGTCTCACTAGTCTCGTGCAGATGGACAGCACCGCTGAGCAATGGA
AGCGGGTAGGCCTTTGGGGCAGCGGCCAATAGCAGCTTTGCTCCTTCGCTTTCTGGGCTCAGAGGCTGGG
AAGGGGTGGGTCCGGGGGCGGGCTCAGGGGCGGGCTCAGGGGCGGGGCGGGCGCCCGAAGGTCCTCCGGA
GGCCCGGCATTCTGCACGCTTCAAAAGCGCACGTCTGCCGCGCTGTTCTCCTCTTCCTCATCTCCGGGCC
TTTCGACCTGCATCCATCTAGATCTCGAGCAGCTGAAGCTTATGGAGAAGTTACTATTCCGAAGTTCCTA
TTCTCTAGAAAGTATAGGAACTTCGATCCCCCTCGATCCCCCGGGCTGCAGATCTGTAGGGCGCAGTAGT
CCAGGGTTTCCTTGATGATGTCATACTTATCCTGTCCCTTTTTTTTCCACAGCTCGCGGTTGAGGACAAA
CTCTTCGCGGTCTTTCCAGTGGGGATCGACGGTATCGATAAGCTTGCAGATCTGCGACTCTAGAGGATCT
GCGACTCTAGAGGATCATAATCAGCCATACCACATTTGTAGAGGTTTTACTTGCTTTAAAAAACCTCCCA
CACCTCCCCCTGAACCTGAAACATAAAATGAATGCAATTGTTGTTGTTAACTTGTTTATTGCAGCTTATA
ATGGTTACAAATAAAGCAATAGCATCACAAATTTCACAAATAAAGCATTTTTTTCACTGCATTCTAGTTG
TGGTTTGTCCAAACTCATCAATGTATCTTATCATGTCTGGATCTGCGACTCTAGAGGATCATAATCAGCC
ATACCACATTTGTAGAGGTTTTACTTGCTTTAAAAAACCTCCCACACCTCCCCCTGAACCTGAAACATAA
AATGAATGCAATTGTTGTTGTTAACTTGTTTATTGCAGCTTATAATGGTTACAAATAAAGCAATAGCATC
ACAAATTTCACAAATAAAGCATTTTTTTCACTGCATTCTAGTTGTGGTTTGTCCAAACTCATCAATGTAT
CTTATCATGTCTGGATCGAGTTTACCACTCCCTATCAGTGATAGAGAAAAGTGAAAGTCGAGTTTACCAC
TCCCTATCAGTGATAGAGAAAAGTGAAAGTCGAGTTTACCACTCCCTATCAGTGATAGAGAAAAGTGAAA
GTCGAGTTTACCACTCCCTATCAGTGATAGAGAAAAGTGAAAGTCGAGCTCGGTACCCGGGTCGAGGTAG
GCGTGTACGGTGGGAGGCCTATATAAGCAGAGCTCGTTTAGTGAACCGTCAGATCGCCTGGAGACGCCAT
CCACGCTGTTTTGACCTCCATAGAAGACACCGGGACCGATCCAGCCTCCGCGGCCCCGAATTCGATGGCC
GCTTCGAGCAGACATGATAAGATACATTGATGAGTTTGGACAAACCACAACTAGAATGCAGTGAAAAAAA
TGCTTTATTTGTGAAATTTGTGATGCTATTGCTTTATTTGTAACCATTATAAGCTGCAATAAACAAGTTA
ACAACAACAATTGCATTCATTTTATGTTTCAGGTTCAGGGGGAGGTGTGGGAGGTTTTTTAAAGCAAGTA
AAACCTCTACAAATGTGGTAAAATCGGATCCACTAGATCTCGAGGGGGGGCCCGGTACCAGCTTTTGTTC
CCTTTAGTGAGGGTTAATTTCGAGCTTGGCGTAATCATGGTCATAGCTGTTTCCTGTGTGAAATTGTTAT
CCGCTCACAATTCCACACAACATACGAGCCGGAAGCATAAAGTGTAAAGCCTGGGGTGCCTAATGAGTGA
GCTAACTCACATTAATTGCGTTGCGCTCACTGCCCGCTTTCCAGTCGGGAAACCTGTCGTGCCAGCTGCA
TTAATGAATCGGCCAACGCGCGGGGAGAGGCGGTTTGCGTATTGGGCGCTCTTCCGCTTCCTCGCTCACT
GACTCGCTGCGCTCGGTCGTTCGGCTGCGGCGAGCGGTATCAGCTCACTCAAAGGCGGTAATACGGTTAT
CCACAGAATCAGGGGATAACGCAGGAAAGAACATGTGAGCAAAAGGCCAGCAAAAGGCCAGGAACCGTAA
AAAGGCCGCGTTGCTGGCGTTTTTCCATAGGCTCCGCCCCCCTGACGAGCATCACAAAAATCGACGCTCA
AGTCAGAGGTGGCGAAACCCGACAGGACTATAAAGATACCAGGCGTTTCCCCCTGGAAGCTCCCTCGTGC
GCTCTCCTGTTCCGACCCTGCCGCTTACCGGATACCTGTCCGCCTTTCTCCCTTCGGGAAGCGTGGCGCT
TTCTCATAGCTCACGCTGTAGGTATCTCAGTTCGGTGTAGGTCGTTCGCTCCAAGCTGGGCTGTGTGCAC
GAACCCCCCGTTCAGCCCGACCGCTGCGCCTTATCCGGTAACTATCGTCTTGAGTCCAACCCGGTAAGAC
ACGACTTATCGCCACTGGCAGCAGCCACTGGTAACAGGATTAGCAGAGCGAGGTATGTAGGCGGTGCTAC
AGAGTTCTTGAAGTGGTGGCCTAACTACGGCTACACTAGAAGAACAGTATTTGGTATCTGCGCTCTGCTG
AAGCCAGTTACCTTCGGAAAAAGAGTTGGTAGCTCTTGATCCGGCAAACAAACCACCGCTGGTAGCGGTG
GTTTTTTTGTTTGCAAGCAGCAGATTACGCGCAGAAAAAAAGGATCTCAAGAAGATCCTTTGATCTTTTC
TACGGGGTCTGACGCTCAGTGGAACGAAAACTCACGTTAAGGGATTTTGGTCATGAGATTATCAAAAAGG
ATCTTCACCTAGATCCTTTTAAATTAAAAATGAAGTTTTAAATCAATCTAAAGTATATATGAGTAAACTT
GGTCTGACAGTTACCAATGCTTAATCAGTGAGGCACCTATCTCAGCGATCTGTCTATTTCGTTCATCCAT
AGTTGCCTGACTCCCCGTCGTGTAGATAACTACGATACGGGAGGGCTTACCATCTGGCCCCAGTGCTGCA
ATGATACCGCGAGACCCACGCTCACCGGCTCCAGATTTATCAGCAATAAACCAGCCAGCCGGAAGGGCCG
AGCGCAGAAGTGGTCCTGCAACTTTATCCGCCTCCATCCAGTCTATTAATTGTTGCCGGGAAGCTAGAGT
AAGTAGTTCGCCAGTTAATAGTTTGCGCAACGTTGTTGCCATTGCTACAGGCATCGTGGTGTCACGCTCG
TCGTTTGGTATGGCTTCATTCAGCTCCGGTTCCCAACGATCAAGGCGAGTTACATGATCCCCCATGTTGT
GCAAAAAAGCGGTTAGCTCCTTCGGTCCTCCGATCGTTGTCAGAAGTAAGTTGGCCGCAGTGTTATCACT
CATGGTTATGGCAGCACTGCATAATTCTCTTACTGTCATGCCATCCGTAAGATGCTTTTCTGTGACTGGT
GAGTACTCAACCAAGTCATTCTGAGAATAGTGTATGCGGCGACCGAGTTGCTCTTGCCCGGCGTCAATAC
GGGATAATACCGCGCCACATAGCAGAACTTTAAAAGTGCTCATCATTGGAAAACGTTCTTCGGGGCGAAA
ACTCTCAAGGATCTTACCGCTGTTGAGATCCAGTTCGATGTAACCCACTCGTGCACCCAACTGATCTTCA
GCATCTTTTACTTTCACCAGCGTTTCTGGGTGAGCAAAAACAGGAAGGCAAAATGCCGCAAAAAAGGGAA
TAAGGGCGACACGGAAATGTTGAATACTCATACTCTTCCTTTTTCAATATTATTGAAGCATTTATCAGGG
TTATTGTCTCATGAGCGGATACATATTTGAATGTATTTAGAAAAATAAACAAATAGGGGTTCCGCGCACA
TTTCCCCGAAAAGTGCCAC
Features (pLannotate 1.2.2; 26 found; start..end, strand, type, name):
     30..458     -  rep_origin     f1 ori (sequence partly withheld): f1 bacteriophage origin of replication; arrow indicates direction of (+) strand synthesis
    463..620     -  CDS            lacZα (fragment): LacZα fragment of β-galactosidase; lacZ fragment
    623..641     +  promoter       T7 promoter: promoter for bacteriophage T7 RNA polymerase
    650..708     +  misc_feature   MCS (fragment): pBluescript multiple cloning site
    734..1233    +  promoter       PGK promoter: mouse phosphoglycerate kinase 1 promoter
   1289..1322    +  protein_bind   FRT (minimal): supports FLP-mediated excision but not integration (Turan and Bode, 2011) FLP recombinase from the Saccharomyces cerevisiae 2μ plasmid
   1333..1349    +  misc_feature   MCS (fragment): pBluescript multiple cloning site
   1355..1458    +  misc_feature   Ad SA: adenovirus major late transcript splice acceptor (Friedrich and Soriano, 1991)
   1464..1484    -  misc_feature   MCS (fragment): pBluescript multiple cloning site
   1521..1604    +  CDS            large T antigen (fragment): large T antigen from SV40 (simian virus 40)
   1627..1761    +  polyA_signal   SV40 poly(A) signal: SV40 polyadenylation signal
   1775..1858    +  CDS            large T antigen (fragment): large T antigen from SV40 (simian virus 40)
   1881..2015    +  polyA_signal   SV40 poly(A) signal: SV40 polyadenylation signal
   2014..2186    +  protein_bind   tetracycline response element (fragment): contains seven copies of the tetracycline operator tetO tetracycline repressor TetR
   2204..2242    +  promoter       minimal CMV promoter: human cytomegalovirus (CMV) immediate early promoter
   2366..2487    -  polyA_signal   SV40 poly(A) signal: SV40 polyadenylation signal
   2510..2578    -  CDS            large T antigen (fragment): large T antigen from SV40 (simian virus 40)
   2597..2617    +  misc_feature   MCS (fragment): pBluescript multiple cloning site
   2629..2647    -  promoter       T3 promoter: promoter for bacteriophage T3 RNA polymerase
   2692..2708    -  protein_bind   lac operator: The lac repressor binds to the lac operator to inhibit transcription in E. coli. This inhibition can be relieved by adding lactose or isopropyl-β-D-thiogalactopyranoside (IPTG). lac repressor encoded by lacI
   2716..2746    -  promoter       lac promoter: promoter for the E. coli lac operon
   2761..2782    -  protein_bind   CAP binding site: CAP binding activates transcription in the presence of cAMP. E. coli catabolite activator protein
   2795..2887    -  CDS            lacI (fragment): lac repressor; lacI; The lac repressor binds to the lac operator to inhibit transcription in E. coli. This inhibition can be relieved by adding lactose or isopropyl-β-D-thiogalactopyranoside (IPTG).
   3070..3658    -  rep_origin     ori: high-copy-number ColE1/pMB1/pBR322/pUC origin of replication
   3829..4689    -  CDS            AmpR: β-lactamase; bla; confers resistance to ampicillin, carbenicillin, and related antibiotics
   4690..4794    -  promoter       AmpR promoter: bla
